Addgene plasmid #92007: pcDNA3.1+_FH-AGO2-5xA
Purpose: Expresses FLAG-HA-AGO2 [S824A, S828A, T830A, S831A, S834A (5xA)]
Depositing lab: Joshua Mendell. Depositing organization: University of Texas Southwestern Medical Center. Publication: An Argonaute phosphorylation cycle promotes microRNA-mediated silencing. Golden RJ, Chen B, Li T, Braun J, Manjunath H, Chen X, Wu J, Schmid V, Chang TC, Kopp F, Ramirez-Martinez A, Tagliabracci VS, Chen ZJ, Xie Y, Mendell JT. Nature. 2017 Feb 9;542(7640):197-202. doi: 10.1038/nature21025. Epub 2017 Jan 23. PubMed 28114302.
Backbone
  Vector backbone: pcDNA3.1+
  Backbone manufacturer: Invitrogen
  Vector type: Mammalian Expression
Growth in bacteria
  Bacterial resistance: Ampicillin, 100 μg/mL
  Growth temperature: 37°C
  Growth strain: DH5alpha
  Copy number: High Copy
Gene/Insert
  Gene/Insert name: AGO2
  Species: H. sapiens (human)
  Mutation: S824A, S828A, T830A, S831A, S834A (5xA)
  Entrez Gene: AGO2 (a.k.a. CASC7, EIF2C2, LESKRES, LINC00980, PPD, Q10)
  Tag / fusion protein: FLAG-HA (N terminal on insert)
  Cloning method: Restriction Enzyme; 5′ cloning site Unknown (unknown if destroyed); 3′ cloning site Unknown (unknown if destroyed)
Resource information
  A portion of this plasmid was derived from a plasmid made by: The parental AGO2 sequence used for this construct was amplified from a Thomas Tuschl lab plasmid (Addgene plasmid # 10822).
Terms and licenses: Academic/Nonprofit Terms; Industry Terms: Not Available to Industry
How to cite: pcDNA3.1+_FH-AGO2-5xA was a gift from Joshua Mendell (Addgene plasmid # 92007 ; http://n2t.net/addgene:92007 ; RRID:Addgene_92007)
