[The description below was written by a language model from this plasmid's Addgene catalogue record and pLannotate feature annotations shown in this document.]
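Description:
pcDNA3.1+_FH-AGO2-5xA is a mammalian expression plasmid of about 8.1 kb, built on the Invitrogen pcDNA3.1+ backbone, that produces human Argonaute 2 (AGO2) with an N-terminal FLAG-HA tandem epitope tag. It is maintained in E. coli as a high-copy plasmid through a ColE1/pUC-type origin and selected with ampicillin via the β-lactamase gene. An f1 origin is also present. For mammalian cells, an SV40 early promoter drives a neomycin phosphotransferase gene terminated by an SV40 poly(A) signal, which permits G418 selection of stable transfectants. Short annotated fragments such as bom, lac promoter/operator, lacI, ble and an HIV-1 LTR-like match appear to be backbone remnants or incidental annotation hits rather than functional parts.

The expression cassette uses the human CMV immediate-early enhancer and promoter, followed by a T7 promoter, the tagged AGO2 open reading frame and a bovine growth hormone polyadenylation signal. The feature tables annotate only a FLAG fragment upstream of AGO2. The HA portion is stated in the catalogue entry but is not separately annotated. The AGO2 coding sequence carries five alanine substitutions (S824A, S828A, T830A, S831A, S834A, the "5xA" allele), which remove a cluster of serine and threonine residues and so yield a protein that cannot be phosphorylated at those positions. The parental AGO2 sequence was amplified from an earlier deposited plasmid, and the cloning sites are not recorded.

The associated study concerns an Argonaute phosphorylation cycle in microRNA-mediated silencing, so the construct suits comparison of this mutant with wild-type AGO2. The tags allow detection and immunopurification. The depositor and sequencing-derived records differ by only three nucleotides in length and give the same annotation.
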