Features (pLannotate 1.2.2; 21 found; start..end, strand, type, name):
     28..80      -  misc_feature   bom (fragment): basis of mobility region from pBR322
    235..614     +  enhancer       CMV enhancer: human cytomegalovirus immediate early enhancer
    615..818     +  promoter       CMV promoter: human cytomegalovirus (CMV) immediate early promoter
    814..847     +  LTR            5' LTR (truncated) (fragment): truncated 5' long terminal repeat (LTR) from HIV-1
    863..881     +  promoter       T7 promoter: promoter for bacteriophage T7 RNA polymerase
    967..987     +  CDS            FLAG (fragment): FLAG® epitope tag, followed by an enterokinase cleavage site
   1024..3600    +  CDS            AGO2 (sequence partly withheld): AGO2_HUMAN - Also known as EIF2C2. Experimental evidence at protein level: Swiss-Prot protein existence level 1. Required for RNA-mediated gene silencing (RNAi) by the RNA- induced silencing complex (RISC). The 'minimal RISC' appears to include AGO2 bound to a short guide RNA such as a microRNA (miRNA) or short interfering RNA (siRNA). These guide RNAs direct RISC to complementary mRNAs that are targets for RISC-mediated gene silencing. The precise mechanism of gene silencing depends on the degree of complementarity between the miRNA or siRNA and its target. Binding of RISC to a perfectly comp
   3680..3904    +  polyA_signal   bGH poly(A) signal: bovine growth hormone polyadenylation signal
   3908..3929    +  promoter       SV40 promoter (fragment): SV40 enhancer and early promoter
   3950..4378    +  rep_origin     f1 ori (sequence partly withheld): f1 bacteriophage origin of replication; arrow indicates direction of (+) strand synthesis
   4392..4721    +  promoter       SV40 promoter: SV40 enhancer and early promoter
   4788..5579    +  CDS            neo: KKA2_KLEPN - Also known as kan, nptII. Experimental evidence at protein level: Swiss-Prot protein existence level 1. Resistance to kanamycin, neomycin, paromomycin, ribostamycin, butirosin and gentamicin B. From Klebsiella pneumoniae.
   5603..5761    +  CDS            ble (fragment): BLE_KLEPN - Experimental evidence at protein level: Swiss-Prot protein existence level 1. Binding protein with a strong affinity to the bleomycin family of antibiotics. Binds to CL990; an antimitotic-antibiotic compound. From Klebsiella pneumoniae.
   5756..5877    +  polyA_signal   SV40 poly(A) signal: SV40 polyadenylation signal
   5950..5966    -  protein_bind   lac operator: The lac repressor binds to the lac operator to inhibit transcription in E. coli. This inhibition can be relieved by adding lactose or isopropyl-β-D-thiogalactopyranoside (IPTG). lac repressor encoded by lacI
   5974..6004    -  promoter       lac promoter: promoter for the E. coli lac operon
   6019..6040    -  protein_bind   CAP binding site: CAP binding activates transcription in the presence of cAMP. E. coli catabolite activator protein
   6053..6145    -  CDS            lacI (fragment): lac repressor; lacI; The lac repressor binds to the lac operator to inhibit transcription in E. coli. This inhibition can be relieved by adding lactose or isopropyl-β-D-thiogalactopyranoside (IPTG).
   6328..6913    -  rep_origin     ori: high-copy-number ColE1/pMB1/pBR322/pUC origin of replication
   7084..7944    -  CDS            AmpR: β-lactamase; bla; confers resistance to ampicillin, carbenicillin, and related antibiotics
   7945..8049    -  promoter       AmpR promoter: bla
>Addgene plasmid #92007 | pcDNA3.1+_FH-AGO2-5xA | depositor full sequence | sequence record 176778 | Full Sequence
GACGGATCGGGAGATCTCCCGATCCCCTATGGTGCACTCTCAGTACAATCTGCTCTGATGCCGCATAGTT
AAGCCAGTATCTGCTCCCTGCTTGTGTGTTGGAGGTCGCTGAGTAGTGCGCGAGCAAAATTTAAGCTACA
ACAAGGCAAGGCTTGACCGACAATTGCATGAAGAATCTGCTTAGGGTTAGGCGTTTTGCGCTGCTTCGCG
ATGTACGGGCCAGATATACGCGTTGACATTGATTATTGACTAGTTATTAATAGTAATCAATTACGGGGTC
ATTAGTTCATAGCCCATATATGGAGTTCCGCGTTACATAACTTACGGTAAATGGCCCGCCTGGCTGACCG
CCCAACGACCCCCGCCCATTGACGTCAATAATGACGTATGTTCCCATAGTAACGCCAATAGGGACTTTCC
ATTGACGTCAATGGGTGGAGTATTTACGGTAAACTGCCCACTTGGCAGTACATCAAGTGTATCATATGCC
AAGTACGCCCCCTATTGACGTCAATGACGGTAAATGGCCCGCCTGGCATTATGCCCAGTACATGACCTTA
TGGGACTTTCCTACTTGGCAGTACATCTACGTATTAGTCATCGCTATTACCATGGTGATGCGGTTTTGGC
AGTACATCAATGGGCGTGGATAGCGGTTTGACTCACGGGGATTTCCAAGTCTCCACCCCATTGACGTCAA
TGGGAGTTTGTTTTGGCACCAAAATCAACGGGACTTTCCAAAATGTCGTAACAACTCCGCCCCATTGACG
CAAATGGGCGGTAGGCGTGTACGGTGGGAGGTCTATATAAGCAGAGCTCTCTGGCTAACTAGAGAACCCA
CTGCTTACTGGCTTATCGAAATTAATACGACTCACTATAGGGAGACCCAAGCTGGCTAGCGTTTAAACTT
AAGCTTGGTACCGAGCTCGGATCCACTAGTCCAGTGTGGTGGAATTCGCCATGGACTACAAGGACGACGA
TGACAAGTACCCTTATGACGTGCCCGATTACGCTAGCGGCCGCATGTACTCGGGAGCCGGCCCCGCACTT
GCACCTCCTGCGCCGCCGCCCCCCATCCAAGGATATGCCTTCAAGCCTCCACCTAGACCCGACTTTGGGA
CCTCCGGGAGAACAATCAAATTACAGGCCAATTTCTTCGAAATGGACATCCCCAAAATTGACATCTATCA
TTATGAATTGGATATCAAGCCAGAGAAGTGCCCGAGGAGAGTTAACAGGGAAATCGTGGAACACATGGTC
CAGCACTTTAAAACACAGATCTTTGGGGATCGGAAGCCCGTGTTTGACGGCAGGAAGAATCTATACACAG
CCATGCCCCTTCCGATTGGGAGGGACAAGGTGGAGCTGGAGGTCACGCTGCCAGGAGAAGGCAAGGATCG
CATCTTCAAGGTGTCCATCAAGTGGGTGTCCTGCGTGAGCTTGCAGGCGTTACACGATGCACTTTCAGGG
CGGCTGCCCAGCGTCCCTTTTGAGACGATCCAGGCCCTGGACGTGGTCATGAGGCACTTGCCATCCATGA
GGTACACCCCCGTGGGCCGCTCCTTCTTCACCGCGTCCGAAGGCTGCTCTAACCCTCTTGGCGGGGGCCG
AGAAGTGTGGTTTGGCTTCCATCAGTCCGTCCGGCCTTCTCTCTGGAAAATGATGCTGAATATTGATGTG
TCAGCAACAGCGTTTTACAAGGCACAGCCAGTAATCGAGTTTGTTTGTGAAGTTTTGGATTTTAAAAGTA
TTGAAGAACAACAAAAACCTCTGACAGATTCCCAAAGGGTAAAGTTTACCAAAGAAATTAAAGGTCTAAA
GGTGGAGATAACGCACTGTGGGCAGATGAAGAGGAAGTACCGTGTCTGCAATGTGACCCGGCGGCCCGCC
AGTCACCAAACATTCCCGCTGCAGCAGGAGAGCGGGCAGACGGTGGAGTGCACGGTGGCCCAGTATTTCA
AGGACAGGCACAAGTTGGTTCTGCGCTACCCCCACCTCCCATGTTTACAAGTCGGACAGGAGCAGAAACA
CACCTACCTTCCCCTGGAGGTCTGTAACATTGTGGCAGGACAAAGATGTATTAAAAAATTAACGGACAAT
CAGACCTCAACCATGATCAGAGCGACTGCTAGGTCGGCGCCCGATCGGCAAGAAGAGATTAGCAAATTGA
TGCGAAGTGCAAGTTTCAACACAGATCCATACGTCCGTGAATTTGGAATCATGGTCAAAGATGAGATGAC
AGACGTGACTGGGCGGGTGCTGCAGCCGCCCTCCATCCTCTACGGGGGCAGGAATAAAGCTATTGCGACC
CCTGTCCAGGGCGTCTGGGACATGCGGAAC
[405 nt withheld, positions 2341-2745]
AACAACATCCTGCTGCCCCAGGGCAGGCCGCCGGTGTTCCAGCAGCCCGTCATCTTTCTGGGAGCAGACG
TCACTCACCCCCCCGCCGGGGATGGGAAGAAGCCCTCCATTGCCGCCGTGGTGGGCAGCATGGACGCCCA
CCCCAATCGCTACTGCGCCACCGTGCGCGTGCAGCAGCACCGGCAGGAGATCATACAAGACCTGGCCGCC
ATGGTCCGCGAGCTCCTCATCCAGTTCTACAAGTCCACGCGCTTCAAGCCCACCCGCATCATCTTCTACC
GCGACGGTGTCTCTGAAGGCCAGTTCCAGCAGGTTCTCCACCACGAGTTGCTGGCCATCCGTGAGGCCTG
TATCAAGCTAGAAAAAGACTACCAGCCCGGGATCACCTTCATCGTGGTGCAGAAGAGGCACCACACCCGG
CTCTTCTGCACTGACAAGAACGAGCGGGTTGGGAAAAGTGGAAACATTCCAGCAGGCACGACTGTGGACA
CGAAAATCACCCACCCCACCGAGTTCGACTTCTACCTGTGTAGTCACGCTGGCATCCAGGGGACAAGCAG
GCCTTCGCACTATCACGTCCTCTGGGACGACAATCGTTTCTCCTCTGATGAGCTGCAGATCCTAACCTAC
CAGCTGTGTCACACCTACGTGCGCTGCACACGCTCCGTGTCCATCCCAGCGCCAGCATACTACGCTCACC
TGGTGGCCTTCCGGGCCAGGTACCACCTGGTGGATAAGGAACATGACGCTGCTGAAGGAGCCCATGCCGC
TGGGCAGGCTAACGGGCGAGACCACCAAGCACTGGCCAAGGCGGTCCAGGTTCACCAAGACACTCTGCGC
ACCATGTACTTTGCTTGAGAATTCTGCAGATATCCAGCACAGTGGCGGCCGCTCGAGTCTAGAGGGCCCG
TTTAAACCCGCTGATCAGCCTCGACTGTGCCTTCTAGTTGCCAGCCATCTGTTGTTTGCCCCTCCCCCGT
GCCTTCCTTGACCCTGGAAGGTGCCACTCCCACTGTCCTTTCCTAATAAAATGAGGAAATTGCATCGCAT
TGTCTGAGTAGGTGTCATTCTATTCTGGGGGGTGGGGTGGGGCAGGACAGCAAGGGGGAGGATTGGGAAG
ACAATAGCAGGCATGCTGGGGATGCGGTGGGCTCTATGGCTTCTGAGGCGGAAAGAACCAGCTGGGGCTC
TAGGGGGTATCCCC
[124 nt withheld, positions 3950-4073]
C
[91 nt withheld, positions 4075-4165]
A
[49 nt withheld, positions 4167-4215]
CCTTTGACGTTGGAGTCCACGTTCTTT
[37 nt withheld, positions 4243-4279]
ACCCTATCTCGGTCTATTCTTTTGATTTATAAGGGATTTTGCCGATTTCGGCCTATTGGTTAAAAAATGA
GCTGATTTAACAAAAATTTAACGCGAATTAATTCTGTGGAATGTGTGTCAGTTAGGGTGTGGAAAGTCCC
CAGGCTCCCCAGCAGGCAGAAGTATGCAAAGCATGCATCTCAATTAGTCAGCAACCAGGTGTGGAAAGTC
CCCAGGCTCCCCAGCAGGCAGAAGTATGCAAAGCATGCATCTCAATTAGTCAGCAACCATAGTCCCGCCC
CTAACTCCGCCCATCCCGCCCCTAACTCCGCCCAGTTCCGCCCATTCTCCGCCCCATGGCTGACTAATTT
TTTTTATTTATGCAGAGGCCGAGGCCGCCTCTGCCTCTGAGCTATTCCAGAAGTAGTGAGGAGGCTTTTT
TGGAGGCCTAGGCTTTTGCAAAAAGCTCCCGGGAGCTTGTATATCCATTTTCGGATCTGATCAAGAGACA
GGATGAGGATCGTTTCGCATGATTGAACAAGATGGATTGCACGCAGGTTCTCCGGCCGCTTGGGTGGAGA
GGCTATTCGGCTATGACTGGGCACAACAGACAATCGGCTGCTCTGATGCCGCCGTGTTCCGGCTGTCAGC
GCAGGGGCGCCCGGTTCTTTTTGTCAAGACCGACCTGTCCGGTGCCCTGAATGAACTGCAGGACGAGGCA
GCGCGGCTATCGTGGCTGGCCACGACGGGCGTTCCTTGCGCAGCTGTGCTCGACGTTGTCACTGAAGCGG
GAAGGGACTGGCTGCTATTGGGCGAAGTGCCGGGGCAGGATCTCCTGTCATCTCACCTTGCTCCTGCCGA
GAAAGTATCCATCATGGCTGATGCAATGCGGCGGCTGCATACGCTTGATCCGGCTACCTGCCCATTCGAC
CACCAAGCGAAACATCGCATCGAGCGAGCACGTACTCGGATGGAAGCCGGTCTTGTCGATCAGGATGATC
TGGACGAAGAGCATCAGGGGCTCGCGCCAGCCGAACTGTTCGCCAGGCTCAAGGCGCGCATGCCCGACGG
CGAGGATCTCGTCGTGACCCATGGCGATGCCTGCTTGCCGAATATCATGGTGGAAAATGGCCGCTTTTCT
GGATTCATCGACTGTGGCCGGCTGGGTGTGGCGGACCGCTATCAGGACATAGCGTTGGCTACCCGTGATA
TTGCTGAAGAGCTTGGCGGCGAATGGGCTGACCGCTTCCTCGTGCTTTACGGTATCGCCGCTCCCGATTC
GCAGCGCATCGCCTTCTATCGCCTTCTTGACGAGTTCTTCTGAGCGGGACTCTGGGGTTCGAAATGACCG
ACCAAGCGACGCCCAACCTGCCATCACGAGATTTCGATTCCACCGCCGCCTTCTATGAAAGGTTGGGCTT
CGGAATCGTTTTCCGGGACGCCGGCTGGATGATCCTCCAGCGCGGGGATCTCATGCTGGAGTTCTTCGCC
CACCCCAACTTGTTTATTGCAGCTTATAATGGTTACAAATAAAGCAATAGCATCACAAATTTCACAAATA
AAGCATTTTTTTCACTGCATTCTAGTTGTGGTTTGTCCAAACTCATCAATGTATCTTATCATGTCTGTAT
ACCGTCGACCTCTAGCTAGAGCTTGGCGTAATCATGGTCATAGCTGTTTCCTGTGTGAAATTGTTATCCG
CTCACAATTCCACACAACATACGAGCCGGAAGCATAAAGTGTAAAGCCTGGGGTGCCTAATGAGTGAGCT
AACTCACATTAATTGCGTTGCGCTCACTGCCCGCTTTCCAGTCGGGAAACCTGTCGTGCCAGCTGCATTA
ATGAATCGGCCAACGCGCGGGGAGAGGCGGTTTGCGTATTGGGCGCTCTTCCGCTTCCTCGCTCACTGAC
TCGCTGCGCTCGGTCGTTCGGCTGCGGCGAGCGGTATCAGCTCACTCAAAGGCGGTAATACGGTTATCCA
CAGAATCAGGGGATAACGCAGGAAAGAACATGTGAGCAAAAGGCCAGCAAAAGGCCAGGAACCGTAAAAA
GGCCGCGTTGCTGGCGTTTTTCCATAGGCTCCGCCCCCCTGACGAGCATCACAAAAATCGACGCTCAAGT
CAGAGGTGGCGAAACCCGACAGGACTATAAAGATACCAGGCGTTTCCCCCTGGAAGCTCCCTCGTGCGCT
CTCCTGTTCCGACCCTGCCGCTTACCGGATACCTGTCCGCCTTTCTCCCTTCGGGAAGCGTGGCGCTTTC
TCATAGCTCACGCTGTAGGTATCTCAGTTCGGTGTAGGTCGTTCGCTCCAAGCTGGGCTGTGTGCACGAA
CCCCCCGTTCAGCCCGACCGCTGCGCCTTATCCGGTAACTATCGTCTTGAGTCCAACCCGGTAAGACACG
ACTTATCGCCACTGGCAGCAGCCACTGGTAACAGGATTAGCAGAGCGAGGTATGTAGGCGGTGCTACAGA
GTTCTTGAAGTGGTGGCCTAACTACGGCTACACTAGAAGAACAGTATTTGGTATCTGCGCTCTGCTGAAG
CCAGTTACCTTCGGAAAAAGAGTTGGTAGCTCTTGATCCGGCAAACAAACCACCGCTGGTAGCGGTTTTT
TTGTTTGCAAGCAGCAGATTACGCGCAGAAAAAAAGGATCTCAAGAAGATCCTTTGATCTTTTCTACGGG
GTCTGACGCTCAGTGGAACGAAAACTCACGTTAAGGGATTTTGGTCATGAGATTATCAAAAAGGATCTTC
ACCTAGATCCTTTTAAATTAAAAATGAAGTTTTAAATCAATCTAAAGTATATATGAGTAAACTTGGTCTG
ACAGTTACCAATGCTTAATCAGTGAGGCACCTATCTCAGCGATCTGTCTATTTCGTTCATCCATAGTTGC
CTGACTCCCCGTCGTGTAGATAACTACGATACGGGAGGGCTTACCATCTGGCCCCAGTGCTGCAATGATA
CCGCGAGACCCACGCTCACCGGCTCCAGATTTATCAGCAATAAACCAGCCAGCCGGAAGGGCCGAGCGCA
GAAGTGGTCCTGCAACTTTATCCGCCTCCATCCAGTCTATTAATTGTTGCCGGGAAGCTAGAGTAAGTAG
TTCGCCAGTTAATAGTTTGCGCAACGTTGTTGCCATTGCTACAGGCATCGTGGTGTCACGCTCGTCGTTT
GGTATGGCTTCATTCAGCTCCGGTTCCCAACGATCAAGGCGAGTTACATGATCCCCCATGTTGTGCAAAA
AAGCGGTTAGCTCCTTCGGTCCTCCGATCGTTGTCAGAAGTAAGTTGGCCGCAGTGTTATCACTCATGGT
TATGGCAGCACTGCATAATTCTCTTACTGTCATGCCATCCGTAAGATGCTTTTCTGTGACTGGTGAGTAC
TCAACCAAGTCATTCTGAGAATAGTGTATGCGGCGACCGAGTTGCTCTTGCCCGGCGTCAATACGGGATA
ATACCGCGCCACATAGCAGAACTTTAAAAGTGCTCATCATTGGAAAACGTTCTTCGGGGCGAAAACTCTC
AAGGATCTTACCGCTGTTGAGATCCAGTTCGATGTAACCCACTCGTGCACCCAACTGATCTTCAGCATCT
TTTACTTTCACCAGCGTTTCTGGGTGAGCAAAAACAGGAAGGCAAAATGCCGCAAAAAAGGGAATAAGGG
CGACACGGAAATGTTGAATACTCATACTCTTCCTTTTTCAATATTATTGAAGCATTTATCAGGGTTATTG
TCTCATGAGCGGATACATATTTGAATGTATTTAGAAAAATAAACAAATAGGGGTTCCGCGCACATTTCCC
CGAAAAGTGCCACCTGACGTC
