Features (pLannotate 1.2.2; 21 found; start..end, strand, type, name):
     28..80      -  misc_feature   bom (fragment): basis of mobility region from pBR322
    235..614     +  enhancer       CMV enhancer: human cytomegalovirus immediate early enhancer
    615..818     +  promoter       CMV promoter: human cytomegalovirus (CMV) immediate early promoter
    814..847     +  LTR            5' LTR (truncated) (fragment): truncated 5' long terminal repeat (LTR) from HIV-1
    863..881     +  promoter       T7 promoter: promoter for bacteriophage T7 RNA polymerase
    967..987     +  CDS            FLAG (fragment): FLAG® epitope tag, followed by an enterokinase cleavage site
   1024..3600    +  CDS            AGO2 (sequence partly withheld): AGO2_HUMAN - Also known as EIF2C2. Experimental evidence at protein level: Swiss-Prot protein existence level 1. Required for RNA-mediated gene silencing (RNAi) by the RNA- induced silencing complex (RISC). The 'minimal RISC' appears to include AGO2 bound to a short guide RNA such as a microRNA (miRNA) or short interfering RNA (siRNA). These guide RNAs direct RISC to complementary mRNAs that are targets for RISC-mediated gene silencing. The precise mechanism of gene silencing depends on the degree of complementarity between the miRNA or siRNA and its target. Binding of RISC to a perfectly comp
   3680..3904    +  polyA_signal   bGH poly(A) signal: bovine growth hormone polyadenylation signal
   3908..3929    +  promoter       SV40 promoter (fragment): SV40 enhancer and early promoter
   3950..4378    +  rep_origin     f1 ori (sequence partly withheld): f1 bacteriophage origin of replication; arrow indicates direction of (+) strand synthesis
   4392..4721    +  promoter       SV40 promoter: SV40 enhancer and early promoter
   4788..5579    +  CDS            neo: KKA2_KLEPN - Also known as kan, nptII. Experimental evidence at protein level: Swiss-Prot protein existence level 1. Resistance to kanamycin, neomycin, paromomycin, ribostamycin, butirosin and gentamicin B. From Klebsiella pneumoniae.
   5603..5761    +  CDS            ble (fragment): BLE_KLEPN - Experimental evidence at protein level: Swiss-Prot protein existence level 1. Binding protein with a strong affinity to the bleomycin family of antibiotics. Binds to CL990; an antimitotic-antibiotic compound. From Klebsiella pneumoniae.
   5756..5877    +  polyA_signal   SV40 poly(A) signal: SV40 polyadenylation signal
   5950..5966    -  protein_bind   lac operator: The lac repressor binds to the lac operator to inhibit transcription in E. coli. This inhibition can be relieved by adding lactose or isopropyl-β-D-thiogalactopyranoside (IPTG). lac repressor encoded by lacI
   5974..6004    -  promoter       lac promoter: promoter for the E. coli lac operon
   6019..6040    -  protein_bind   CAP binding site: CAP binding activates transcription in the presence of cAMP. E. coli catabolite activator protein
   6053..6145    -  CDS            lacI (fragment): lac repressor; lacI; The lac repressor binds to the lac operator to inhibit transcription in E. coli. This inhibition can be relieved by adding lactose or isopropyl-β-D-thiogalactopyranoside (IPTG).
   6328..6916    -  rep_origin     ori: high-copy-number ColE1/pMB1/pBR322/pUC origin of replication
   7087..7947    -  CDS            AmpR: β-lactamase; bla; confers resistance to ampicillin, carbenicillin, and related antibiotics
   7948..8052    -  promoter       AmpR promoter: bla
>Addgene plasmid #92007 | pcDNA3.1+_FH-AGO2-5xA | addgene full sequence | sequence record 181818 | Addgene NGS Results
GACGGATCGGGAGATCTCCCGATCCCCTATGGTGCACTCTCAGTACAATCTGCTCTGATGCCGCATAGTT
AAGCCAGTATCTGCTCCCTGCTTGTGTGTTGGAGGTCGCTGAGTAGTGCGCGAGCAAAATTTAAGCTACA
ACAAGGCAAGGCTTGACCGACAATTGCATGAAGAATCTGCTTAGGGTTAGGCGTTTTGCGCTGCTTCGCG
ATGTACGGGCCAGATATACGCGTTGACATTGATTATTGACTAGTTATTAATAGTAATCAATTACGGGGTC
ATTAGTTCATAGCCCATATATGGAGTTCCGCGTTACATAACTTACGGTAAATGGCCCGCCTGGCTGACCG
CCCAACGACCCCCGCCCATTGACGTCAATAATGACGTATGTTCCCATAGTAACGCCAATAGGGACTTTCC
ATTGACGTCAATGGGTGGAGTATTTACGGTAAACTGCCCACTTGGCAGTACATCAAGTGTATCATATGCC
AAGTACGCCCCCTATTGACGTCAATGACGGTAAATGGCCCGCCTGGCATTATGCCCAGTACATGACCTTA
TGGGACTTTCCTACTTGGCAGTACATCTACGTATTAGTCATCGCTATTACCATGGTGATGCGGTTTTGGC
AGTACATCAATGGGCGTGGATAGCGGTTTGACTCACGGGGATTTCCAAGTCTCCACCCCATTGACGTCAA
TGGGAGTTTGTTTTGGCACCAAAATCAACGGGACTTTCCAAAATGTCGTAACAACTCCGCCCCATTGACG
CAAATGGGCGGTAGGCGTGTACGGTGGGAGGTCTATATAAGCAGAGCTCTCTGGCTAACTAGAGAACCCA
CTGCTTACTGGCTTATCGAAATTAATACGACTCACTATAGGGAGACCCAAGCTGGCTAGCGTTTAAACTT
AAGCTTGGTACCGAGCTCGGATCCACTAGTCCAGTGTGGTGGAATTCGCCATGGACTACAAGGACGACGA
TGACAAGTACCCTTATGACGTGCCCGATTACGCTAGCGGCCGCATGTACTCGGGAGCCGGCCCCGCACTT
GCACCTCCTGCGCCGCCGCCCCCCATCCAAGGATATGCCTTCAAGCCTCCACCTAGACCCGACTTTGGGA
CCTCCGGGAGAACAATCAAATTACAGGCCAATTTCTTCGAAATGGACATCCCCAAAATTGACATCTATCA
TTATGAATTGGATATCAAGCCAGAGAAGTGCCCGAGGAGAGTTAACAGGGAAATCGTGGAACACATGGTC
CAGCACTTTAAAACACAGATCTTTGGGGATCGGAAGCCCGTGTTTGACGGCAGGAAGAATCTATACACAG
CCATGCCCCTTCCGATTGGGAGGGACAAGGTGGAGCTGGAGGTCACGCTGCCAGGAGAAGGCAAGGATCG
CATCTTCAAGGTGTCCATCAAGTGGGTGTCCTGCGTGAGCTTGCAGGCGTTACACGATGCACTTTCAGGG
CGGCTGCCCAGCGTCCCTTTTGAGACGATCCAGGCCCTGGACGTGGTCATGAGGCACTTGCCATCCATGA
GGTACACCCCCGTGGGCCGCTCCTTCTTCACCGCGTCCGAAGGCTGCTCTAACCCTCTTGGCGGGGGCCG
AGAAGTGTGGTTTGGCTTCCATCAGTCCGTCCGGCCTTCTCTCTGGAAAATGATGCTGAATATTGATGTG
TCAGCAACAGCGTTTTACAAGGCACAGCCAGTAATCGAGTTTGTTTGTGAAGTTTTGGATTTTAAAAGTA
TTGAAGAACAACAAAAACCTCTGACAGATTCCCAAAGGGTAAAGTTTACCAAAGAAATTAAAGGTCTAAA
GGTGGAGATAACGCACTGTGGGCAGATGAAGAGGAAGTACCGTGTCTGCAATGTGACCCGGCGGCCCGCC
AGTCACCAAACATTCCCGCTGCAGCAGGAGAGCGGGCAGACGGTGGAGTGCACGGTGGCCCAGTATTTCA
AGGACAGGCACAAGTTGGTTCTGCGCTACCCCCACCTCCCATGTTTACAAGTCGGACAGGAGCAGAAACA
CACCTACCTTCCCCTGGAGGTCTGTAACATTGTGGCAGGACAAAGATGTATTAAAAAATTAACGGACAAT
CAGACCTCAACCATGATCAGAGCGACTGCTAGGTCGGCGCCCGATCGGCAAGAAGAGATTAGCAAATTGA
TGCGAAGTGCAAGTTTCAACACAGATCCATACGTCCGTGAATTTGGAATCATGGTCAAAGATGAGATGAC
AGACGTGACTGGGCGGGTGCTGCAGCCGCCCTCCATCCTCTACGGGGGCAGGAATAAAGCTATTGCGACC
CCTGTCCAGGGCGTCTGGGACATGCGGAAC
[405 nt withheld, positions 2341-2745]
AACAACATCCTGCTGCCCCAGGGCAGGCCGCCGGTGTTCCAGCAGCCCGTCATCTTTCTGGGAGCAGACG
TCACTCACCCCCCCGCCGGGGATGGGAAGAAGCCCTCCATTGCCGCCGTGGTGGGCAGCATGGACGCCCA
CCCCAATCGCTACTGCGCCACCGTGCGCGTGCAGCAGCACCGGCAGGAGATCATACAAGACCTGGCCGCC
ATGGTCCGCGAGCTCCTCATCCAGTTCTACAAGTCCACGCGCTTCAAGCCCACCCGCATCATCTTCTACC
GCGACGGTGTCTCTGAAGGCCAGTTCCAGCAGGTTCTCCACCACGAGTTGCTGGCCATCCGTGAGGCCTG
TATCAAGCTAGAAAAAGACTACCAGCCCGGGATCACCTTCATCGTGGTGCAGAAGAGGCACCACACCCGG
CTCTTCTGCACTGACAAGAACGAGCGGGTTGGGAAAAGTGGAAACATTCCAGCAGGCACGACTGTGGACA
CGAAAATCACCCACCCCACCGAGTTCGACTTCTACCTGTGTAGTCACGCTGGCATCCAGGGGACAAGCAG
GCCTTCGCACTATCACGTCCTCTGGGACGACAATCGTTTCTCCTCTGATGAGCTGCAGATCCTAACCTAC
CAGCTGTGTCACACCTACGTGCGCTGCACACGCTCCGTGTCCATCCCAGCGCCAGCATACTACGCTCACC
TGGTGGCCTTCCGGGCCAGGTACCACCTGGTGGATAAGGAACATGACGCTGCTGAAGGAGCCCATGCCGC
TGGGCAGGCTAACGGGCGAGACCACCAAGCACTGGCCAAGGCGGTCCAGGTTCACCAAGACACTCTGCGC
ACCATGTACTTTGCTTGAGAATTCTGCAGATATCCAGCACAGTGGCGGCCGCTCGAGTCTAGAGGGCCCG
TTTAAACCCGCTGATCAGCCTCGACTGTGCCTTCTAGTTGCCAGCCATCTGTTGTTTGCCCCTCCCCCGT
GCCTTCCTTGACCCTGGAAGGTGCCACTCCCACTGTCCTTTCCTAATAAAATGAGGAAATTGCATCGCAT
TGTCTGAGTAGGTGTCATTCTATTCTGGGGGGTGGGGTGGGGCAGGACAGCAAGGGGGAGGATTGGGAAG
ACAATAGCAGGCATGCTGGGGATGCGGTGGGCTCTATGGCTTCTGAGGCGGAAAGAACCAGCTGGGGCTC
TAGGGGGTATCCCC
[124 nt withheld, positions 3950-4073]
C
[91 nt withheld, positions 4075-4165]
A
[49 nt withheld, positions 4167-4215]
CCTTTGACGTTGGAGTCCACGTTCTTT
[37 nt withheld, positions 4243-4279]
ACCCTATCTCGGTCTATTCTTTTGATTTATAAGGGATTTTGCCGATTTCGGCCTATTGGTTAAAAAATGA
GCTGATTTAACAAAAATTTAACGCGAATTAATTCTGTGGAATGTGTGTCAGTTAGGGTGTGGAAAGTCCC
CAGGCTCCCCAGCAGGCAGAAGTATGCAAAGCATGCATCTCAATTAGTCAGCAACCAGGTGTGGAAAGTC
CCCAGGCTCCCCAGCAGGCAGAAGTATGCAAAGCATGCATCTCAATTAGTCAGCAACCATAGTCCCGCCC
CTAACTCCGCCCATCCCGCCCCTAACTCCGCCCAGTTCCGCCCATTCTCCGCCCCATGGCTGACTAATTT
TTTTTATTTATGCAGAGGCCGAGGCCGCCTCTGCCTCTGAGCTATTCCAGAAGTAGTGAGGAGGCTTTTT
TGGAGGCCTAGGCTTTTGCAAAAAGCTCCCGGGAGCTTGTATATCCATTTTCGGATCTGATCAAGAGACA
GGATGAGGATCGTTTCGCATGATTGAACAAGATGGATTGCACGCAGGTTCTCCGGCCGCTTGGGTGGAGA
GGCTATTCGGCTATGACTGGGCACAACAGACAATCGGCTGCTCTGATGCCGCCGTGTTCCGGCTGTCAGC
GCAGGGGCGCCCGGTTCTTTTTGTCAAGACCGACCTGTCCGGTGCCCTGAATGAACTGCAGGACGAGGCA
GCGCGGCTATCGTGGCTGGCCACGACGGGCGTTCCTTGCGCAGCTGTGCTCGACGTTGTCACTGAAGCGG
GAAGGGACTGGCTGCTATTGGGCGAAGTGCCGGGGCAGGATCTCCTGTCATCTCACCTTGCTCCTGCCGA
GAAAGTATCCATCATGGCTGATGCAATGCGGCGGCTGCATACGCTTGATCCGGCTACCTGCCCATTCGAC
CACCAAGCGAAACATCGCATCGAGCGAGCACGTACTCGGATGGAAGCCGGTCTTGTCGATCAGGATGATC
TGGACGAAGAGCATCAGGGGCTCGCGCCAGCCGAACTGTTCGCCAGGCTCAAGGCGCGCATGCCCGACGG
CGAGGATCTCGTCGTGACCCATGGCGATGCCTGCTTGCCGAATATCATGGTGGAAAATGGCCGCTTTTCT
GGATTCATCGACTGTGGCCGGCTGGGTGTGGCGGACCGCTATCAGGACATAGCGTTGGCTACCCGTGATA
TTGCTGAAGAGCTTGGCGGCGAATGGGCTGACCGCTTCCTCGTGCTTTACGGTATCGCCGCTCCCGATTC
GCAGCGCATCGCCTTCTATCGCCTTCTTGACGAGTTCTTCTGAGCGGGACTCTGGGGTTCGAAATGACCG
ACCAAGCGACGCCCAACCTGCCATCACGAGATTTCGATTCCACCGCCGCCTTCTATGAAAGGTTGGGCTT
CGGAATCGTTTTCCGGGACGCCGGCTGGATGATCCTCCAGCGCGGGGATCTCATGCTGGAGTTCTTCGCC
CACCCCAACTTGTTTATTGCAGCTTATAATGGTTACAAATAAAGCAATAGCATCACAAATTTCACAAATA
AAGCATTTTTTTCACTGCATTCTAGTTGTGGTTTGTCCAAACTCATCAATGTATCTTATCATGTCTGTAT
ACCGTCGACCTCTAGCTAGAGCTTGGCGTAATCATGGTCATAGCTGTTTCCTGTGTGAAATTGTTATCCG
CTCACAATTCCACACAACATACGAGCCGGAAGCATAAAGTGTAAAGCCTGGGGTGCCTAATGAGTGAGCT
AACTCACATTAATTGCGTTGCGCTCACTGCCCGCTTTCCAGTCGGGAAACCTGTCGTGCCAGCTGCATTA
ATGAATCGGCCAACGCGCGGGGAGAGGCGGTTTGCGTATTGGGCGCTCTTCCGCTTCCTCGCTCACTGAC
TCGCTGCGCTCGGTCGTTCGGCTGCGGCGAGCGGTATCAGCTCACTCAAAGGCGGTAATACGGTTATCCA
CAGAATCAGGGGATAACGCAGGAAAGAACATGTGAGCAAAAGGCCAGCAAAAGGCCAGGAACCGTAAAAA
GGCCGCGTTGCTGGCGTTTTTCCATAGGCTCCGCCCCCCTGACGAGCATCACAAAAATCGACGCTCAAGT
CAGAGGTGGCGAAACCCGACAGGACTATAAAGATACCAGGCGTTTCCCCCTGGAAGCTCCCTCGTGCGCT
CTCCTGTTCCGACCCTGCCGCTTACCGGATACCTGTCCGCCTTTCTCCCTTCGGGAAGCGTGGCGCTTTC
TCATAGCTCACGCTGTAGGTATCTCAGTTCGGTGTAGGTCGTTCGCTCCAAGCTGGGCTGTGTGCACGAA
CCCCCCGTTCAGCCCGACCGCTGCGCCTTATCCGGTAACTATCGTCTTGAGTCCAACCCGGTAAGACACG
ACTTATCGCCACTGGCAGCAGCCACTGGTAACAGGATTAGCAGAGCGAGGTATGTAGGCGGTGCTACAGA
GTTCTTGAAGTGGTGGCCTAACTACGGCTACACTAGAAGAACAGTATTTGGTATCTGCGCTCTGCTGAAG
CCAGTTACCTTCGGAAAAAGAGTTGGTAGCTCTTGATCCGGCAAACAAACCACCGCTGGTAGCGGTGGTT
TTTTTGTTTGCAAGCAGCAGATTACGCGCAGAAAAAAAGGATCTCAAGAAGATCCTTTGATCTTTTCTAC
GGGGTCTGACGCTCAGTGGAACGAAAACTCACGTTAAGGGATTTTGGTCATGAGATTATCAAAAAGGATC
TTCACCTAGATCCTTTTAAATTAAAAATGAAGTTTTAAATCAATCTAAAGTATATATGAGTAAACTTGGT
CTGACAGTTACCAATGCTTAATCAGTGAGGCACCTATCTCAGCGATCTGTCTATTTCGTTCATCCATAGT
TGCCTGACTCCCCGTCGTGTAGATAACTACGATACGGGAGGGCTTACCATCTGGCCCCAGTGCTGCAATG
ATACCGCGAGACCCACGCTCACCGGCTCCAGATTTATCAGCAATAAACCAGCCAGCCGGAAGGGCCGAGC
GCAGAAGTGGTCCTGCAACTTTATCCGCCTCCATCCAGTCTATTAATTGTTGCCGGGAAGCTAGAGTAAG
TAGTTCGCCAGTTAATAGTTTGCGCAACGTTGTTGCCATTGCTACAGGCATCGTGGTGTCACGCTCGTCG
TTTGGTATGGCTTCATTCAGCTCCGGTTCCCAACGATCAAGGCGAGTTACATGATCCCCCATGTTGTGCA
AAAAAGCGGTTAGCTCCTTCGGTCCTCCGATCGTTGTCAGAAGTAAGTTGGCCGCAGTGTTATCACTCAT
GGTTATGGCAGCACTGCATAATTCTCTTACTGTCATGCCATCCGTAAGATGCTTTTCTGTGACTGGTGAG
TACTCAACCAAGTCATTCTGAGAATAGTGTATGCGGCGACCGAGTTGCTCTTGCCCGGCGTCAATACGGG
ATAATACCGCGCCACATAGCAGAACTTTAAAAGTGCTCATCATTGGAAAACGTTCTTCGGGGCGAAAACT
CTCAAGGATCTTACCGCTGTTGAGATCCAGTTCGATGTAACCCACTCGTGCACCCAACTGATCTTCAGCA
TCTTTTACTTTCACCAGCGTTTCTGGGTGAGCAAAAACAGGAAGGCAAAATGCCGCAAAAAAGGGAATAA
GGGCGACACGGAAATGTTGAATACTCATACTCTTCCTTTTTCAATATTATTGAAGCATTTATCAGGGTTA
TTGTCTCATGAGCGGATACATATTTGAATGTATTTAGAAAAATAAACAAATAGGGGTTCCGCGCACATTT
CCCCGAAAAGTGCCACCTGACGTC
